Addgene plasmid #240432: pHREP-LP
Purpose: Empty landing pad vector with two Bxb1 recombination sites for RMCE and LNGFR + EGFP-HygroR for sorting/selection.
Depositing lab: Lienhard Schmitz. Depositing organization: Justus Liebig-Universitaet Giessen. Publication: A novel approach towards a histone replacement system in Tetrapods. Pfisterer M, Pritz A, Parry A, Schmitz ML. PLoS One. 2026 Feb 10;21(2):e0342014. doi: 10.1371/journal.pone.0342014. eCollection 2026. PubMed 41666149.
Backbone
  Vector backbone: pUC
  Total vector size (bp): 6485
  Vector type: Mammalian Expression
  Selectable markers: Hygromycin
Growth in bacteria
  Bacterial resistance: Ampicillin, 100 μg/mL
  Growth temperature: 37°C
  Growth strain: DH5alpha
  Copy number: High Copy
Gene/Insert 1
  Gene/Insert name: LNGFR
  Species: Synthetic
  Insert size (bp): 822
  Promoter: CMV
  Cloning method: Unknown
  Sequencing primers: 5′ CGCAAATGGGCGGTAGGCGTG
Gene/Insert 2
  Gene/Insert name: EGFP
  Insert size (bp): 717
  Tag / fusion protein: Hygromycin Resistance (C terminal on insert)
Terms and licenses: Academic/Nonprofit Terms; Industry Terms: Not Available to Industry
How to cite: pHREP-LP was a gift from Lienhard Schmitz (Addgene plasmid # 240432 ; http://n2t.net/addgene:240432 ; RRID:Addgene_240432)
