[The description below was written by a language model from this plasmid's Addgene catalogue record and pLannotate feature annotations shown in this document.]
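Description:
pHREP-LP is a 6,485 bp mammalian expression plasmid on a pUC backbone, described as an empty landing pad vector for recombinase-mediated cassette exchange (RMCE). It is propagated in E. coli at high copy from the ColE1/pUC-type origin and selected with ampicillin through the β-lactamase gene and its native promoter. Selection in mammalian cells is with hygromycin.

The payload is a single transcription unit driven by the human CMV immediate-early enhancer and promoter, with a short T7 promoter just downstream. It begins with an 822 bp LNGFR coding sequence, annotated as a fragment of human NGFR (the low-affinity nerve growth factor receptor), which the record lists as a marker for sorting. A T2A peptide follows, causing the ribosome to release a separate downstream protein: EGFP fused at its C terminus to the hygromycin phosphotransferase (HygR). An SV40 polyadenylation signal ends the unit. One promoter therefore provides a surface marker, green fluorescence and drug resistance, so cells carrying the landing pad can be enriched by sorting or by hygromycin selection.

According to the catalogue entry, the cassette carries two Bxb1 recombination sites that would allow Bxb1 integrase to swap the marker cassette for a donor sequence. These sites were not picked up by the automated annotation, so their positions are not given. The small annotated fragments (truncated HIV-1 LTR, ble, SV40 promoter, bom, M13 ori) are probably cloning remnants or partial matches rather than functional elements. The associated publication concerns a histone replacement system in tetrapods, which suggests the landing pad serves as a defined genomic exchange site for that approach.
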