Features (pLannotate 1.2.2; 16 found; start..end, strand, type, name):
    341..720     +  enhancer       CMV enhancer: human cytomegalovirus immediate early enhancer
    721..924     +  promoter       CMV promoter: human cytomegalovirus (CMV) immediate early promoter
    920..953     +  LTR            5' LTR (truncated) (fragment): truncated 5' long terminal repeat (LTR) from HIV-1
    969..987     +  promoter       T7 promoter: promoter for bacteriophage T7 RNA polymerase
   1064..1885    +  CDS            NGFR (fragment): TNR16_HUMAN - Also known as TNFRSF16. Experimental evidence at protein level: Swiss-Prot protein existence level 1. Low affinity receptor which can bind to NGF, BDNF, NTF3, and NTF4. Forms a heterodimeric receptor with SORCS2 that binds the precursor forms of NGF, BDNF and NTF3 with high affinity, and has much lower affinity for mature NGF and BDNF (PubMed:24908487). Plays an important role in differentiation and survival of specific neuronal populations during development (By similarity). Can mediate cell survival as well as cell death of neural cells. Plays a role in the inactivation of RHOA
   1886..1939    +  CDS            T2A: 2A peptide from Thosea asigna virus capsid protein Eukaryotic ribosomes fail to insert a peptide bond between the Gly and Pro residues, yielding separate polypeptides.
   1964..2680    +  CDS            EGFP: EGFP is a basic (constitutively fluorescent) green fluorescent protein published in 1996, derived from Aequorea victoria. It is reported to be a rapidly-maturing weak dimer with moderate acid sensitivity.
   2699..3724    +  CDS            HygR: aminoglycoside phosphotransferase from E. coli; aph(4)-Ia; confers resistance to hygromycin
   3734..3859    +  CDS            ble (fragment): BLE_KLEPN - Experimental evidence at protein level: Swiss-Prot protein existence level 1. Binding protein with a strong affinity to the bleomycin family of antibiotics. Binds to CL990; an antimitotic-antibiotic compound. From Klebsiella pneumoniae.
   3854..3975    +  polyA_signal   SV40 poly(A) signal: SV40 polyadenylation signal
   4160..4181    +  promoter       SV40 promoter (fragment): SV40 enhancer and early promoter
   4653..5241    -  rep_origin     ori: high-copy-number ColE1/pMB1/pBR322/pUC origin of replication
   5412..6272    -  CDS            AmpR: β-lactamase; bla; confers resistance to ampicillin, carbenicillin, and related antibiotics
   6273..6377    -  promoter       AmpR promoter: bla
   6404..6454    +  misc_feature   bom (fragment): basis of mobility region from pBR322
   6455..6485    -  rep_origin     M13 ori (fragment): M13 bacteriophage origin of replication; arrow indicates direction of (+) strand synthesis
>Addgene plasmid #240432 | pHREP-LP | addgene full sequence | sequence record 485139 | Addgene NGS Result
GGATCCCTATACAGTTGAAGTCGGAAGTTTACATACACTTAAGTTGGAGTCATTAAAACTCGTTTTTCAA
CTACTCCACAAATTTCTTGTTAACAAACAATAGTTTTGGCAAGTCAGTTAGGACATCTACTTTGTGCATG
ACACAAGTCATTTTTCCAACAATTGTTTACAGACAGATTATTTCACTTATAATTCACTGTATCACAATTC
CAGTGGGTCAGAAGTTTACATACACTAAGTTCGACTCCTCTGCAGAATGCGGCGATGTTTCGGTAAGGGG
TCCGCTATCTAGACCGTTACATAACTTACAATCAGGGGATAACGCAGGAAAGAAACCGGTGACATTGATT
ATTGACTAGTTATTAATAGTAATCAATTACGGGGTCATTAGTTCATAGCCCATATATGGAGTTCCGCGTT
ACATAACTTACGGTAAATGGCCCGCCTGGCTGACCGCCCAACGACCCCCGCCCATTGACGTCAATAATGA
CGTATGTTCCCATAGTAACGCCAATAGGGACTTTCCATTGACGTCAATGGGTGGAGTATTTACGGTAAAC
TGCCCACTTGGCAGTACATCAAGTGTATCATATGCCAAGTACGCCCCCTATTGACGTCAATGACGGTAAA
TGGCCCGCCTGGCATTATGCCCAGTACATGACCTTATGGGACTTTCCTACTTGGCAGTACATCTACGTAT
TAGTCATCGCTATTACCATGGTGATGCGGTTTTGGCAGTACATCAATGGGCGTGGATAGCGGTTTGACTC
ACGGGGATTTCCAAGTCTCCACCCCATTGACGTCAATGGGAGTTTGTTTTGGCACCAAAATCAACGGGAC
TTTCCAAAATGTCGTAACAACTCCGCCCCATTGACGCAAATGGGCGGTAGGCGTGTACGGTGGGAGGTCT
ATATAAGCAGAGCTCTCTGGCTAACTAGAGAACCCACTGCTTACTGGCTTATCGAAATTAATACGACTCA
CTATAGGGAGACCCAAGCTGGCTAGCGGTTTGTCTGGTCAACCACCGCGGTCTCAGTGGTGTACGGTACA
AACCGGCGCCGCCATGGGGGCAGGTGCCACCGGCCGCGCCATGGACGGGCCGCGCCTGCTGCTGTTGCTG
CTTCTGGGGGTGTCCCTTGGAGGTGCCAAGGAGGCATGCCCCACAGGCCTGTACACACACAGCGGTGAGT
GCTGCAAAGCCTGCAACCTGGGCGAGGGTGTGGCCCAGCCTTGTGGAGCCAACCAGACCGTGTGTGAGCC
CTGCCTGGACAGCGTGACGTTCTCCGACGTGGTGAGCGCGACCGAGCCGTGCAAGCCGTGCACCGAGTGC
GTGGGGCTCCAGAGCATGTCGGCGCCGTGCGTGGAGGCCGACGACGCCGTGTGCCGCTGCGCCTACGGCT
ACTACCAGGATGAGACGACTGGGCGCTGCGAGGCGTGCCGCGTGTGCGAGGCGGGCTCGGGCCTCGTGTT
CTCCTGCCAGGACAAGCAGAACACCGTGTGCGAGGAGTGCCCCGACGGCACGTATTCCGACGAGGCCAAC
CACGTGGACCCGTGCCTGCCCTGCACCGTGTGCGAGGACACCGAGCGCCAGCTCCGCGAGTGCACACGCT
GGGCCGACGCCGAGTGCGAGGAGATCCCTGGCCGTTGGATTACACGGTCCACACCCCCAGAGGGCTCGGA
CAGCACAGCCCCCAGCACCCAGGAGCCTGAGGCACCTCCAGAACAAGACCTCATAGCCAGCACGGTGGCA
GGTGTGGTGACCACAGTGATGGGCAGCTCCCAGCCCGTGGTGACCCGAGGCACCACCGACAACCTCATCC
CTGTCTATTGCTCCATCCTGGCTGCTGTGGTTGTGGGTCTTGTGGCCTACATAGCCTTCAAGAGGGAGGG
CAGGGGAAGTCTCCTAACATGCGGGGACGTGGAGGAAAATCCCGGCCCCTCCCGGGAGATGGGGGAGGCT
AACATGGTGAGCAAGGGCGAGGAGCTGTTCACCGGGGTGGTGCCCATCCTGGTCGAGCTGGACGGCGACG
TAAACGGCCACAAGTTCAGCGTGTCCGGCGAGGGCGAGGGCGATGCCACCTACGGCAAGCTGACCCTGAA
GTTCATCTGCACCACCGGCAAGCTGCCCGTGCCCTGGCCCACCCTCGTGACCACCCTGACCTACGGCGTG
CAGTGCTTCAGCCGCTACCCCGACCACATGAAGCAGCACGACTTCTTCAAGTCCGCCATGCCCGAAGGCT
ACGTCCAGGAGCGCACCATCTTCTTCAAGGACGACGGCAACTACAAGACCCGCGCCGAGGTGAAGTTCGA
GGGCGACACCCTGGTGAACCGCATCGAGCTGAAGGGCATCGACTTCAAGGAGGACGGCAACATCCTGGGG
CACAAGCTGGAGTACAACTACAACAGCCACAACGTCTATATCATGGCCGACAAGCAGAAGAACGGCATCA
AGGTGAACTTCAAGATCCGCCACAACATCGAGGACGGCAGCGTGCAGCTCGCCGACCACTACCAGCAGAA
CACCCCCATCGGCGACGGCCCCGTGCTGCTGCCCGACAACCACTACCTGAGCACCCAGTCCGCCCTGAGC
AAAGACCCCAACGAGAAGCGCGATCACATGGTCCTGCTGGAGTTCGTGACCGCCGCCGGGATCACTCTTG
GCATGGACGAGCTGTACAAAACCGGTGATCAGCACGTGATGAAAAAGCCTGAACTCACCGCGACGTCTGT
CGAGAAGTTTCTGATCGAAAAGTTCGACAGCGTCTCCGACCTGATGCAGCTCTCGGAGGGCGAAGAATCT
CGTGCTTTCAGCTTCGATGTAGGAGGGCGTGGATATGTCCTGCGGGTAAATAGCTGCGCCGATGGTTTCT
ACAAAGATCGTTATGTTTATCGGCACTTTGCATCGGCCGCGCTCCCGATTCCGGAAGTGCTTGACATTGG
GGAATTCAGCGAGAGCCTGACCTATTGCATCTCCCGCCGTGCACAGGGTGTCACGTTGCAAGACCTGCCT
GAAACCGAACTGCCCGCTGTTCTGCAGCCGGTCGCGGAGGCCATGGATGCGATCGCTGCGGCCGATCTTA
GCCAGACGAGCGGGTTCGGCCCATTCGGACCGCAAGGAATCGGTCAATACACTACATGGCGTGATTTCAT
ATGCGCGATTGCTGATCCCCATGTGTATCACTGGCAAACTGTGATGGACGACACCGTCAGTGCGTCCGTC
GCGCAGGCTCTCGATGAGCTGATGCTTTGGGCCGAGGACTGCCCCGAAGTCCGGCACCTCGTGCACGCGG
ATTTCGGCTCCAACAATGTCCTGACGGACAATGGCCGCATAACAGCGGTCATTGACTGGAGCGAGGCGAT
GTTCGGGGATTCCCAATACGAGGTCGCCAACATCTTCTTCTGGAGGCCGTGGTTGGCTTGTATGGAGCAG
CAGACGCGCTACTTCGAGCGGAGGCATCCGGAGCTTGCAGGATCGCCGCGGCTCCGGGCGTATATGCTCC
GCATTGGTCTTGACCAACTCTATCAGAGCTTGGTTGACGGCAATTTCGATGATGCAGCTTGGGCGCAGGG
TCGATGCGACGCAATCGTCCGATCCGGAGCCGGGACTGTCGGGCGTACACAAATCGCCCGCAGAAGCGCG
GCCGTCTGGACCGATGGCTGTGTAGAAGTACTCGCCGATAGTGGAAACCGACGCCCCAGCACTCGTCCGA
GGGCAAAGGAATAGCACGTGCTACGAGATTTCGATTCCACCGCCGCCTTCTATGAAAGGTTGGGCTTCGG
AATCGTTTTCCGGGACGCCGGCTGGATGATCCTCCAGCGCGGGGATCTCATGCTGGAGTTCTTCGCCCAC
CCCAACTTGTTTATTGCAGCTTATAATGGTTACAAATAAAGCAATAGCATCACAAATTTCACAAATAAAG
CATTTTTTTCACTGCATTCTAGTTGTGGTTTGTCCAAACTCATCAATGTATCTTATCATGTCTGTATACC
GTCGACCTCTAGCTAGAGCTTGGCGGCGTCAAAGTCTTCTAGCAGAAGACAAACGTAGAGGTTTGTCTGG
TCAACCACCGCGGACTCAGTGGTGTACGGTACAAACCACATGTGAGCAAAAGGCCAGCAAAAGGCCAGGA
ACCGTAAAAAGTTTTTGTGTCTCTCACTTCTGAGGCGGAAAGAACCAGCTGGGCCTACTAGCTACTCGGG
ACCCCTTACCGAAACATCGCCGCATTCTGCAGAGGAGTCGAGTGTATGTAAACTTCTGACCCACTGGGAA
TGTGATGAAAGAAATAAAAGCTGAAATGAATCATTCTCTCTACTATTATTCTGATATTTCACATTCTTAA
AATAAAGTGGTGATCCTAACTGACCTAAGACAGGGAATTTTTACTAGGATTAAATGTCAGGAATTGTGAA
AAAGTGAGTTTAAATGTATTTGGCTAAGGTGTATGTAAACTTCCGACTTCAACTGTATAGGGATCCGCTT
CCTCGCTCACTGACTCGCTGCGCTCGGTCGTTCGGCTGCGGCGAGCGGTATCAGCTCACTCAAAGGCGGT
AATACGGTTATCCACAGAATCAGGGGATAACGCAGGAAAGAACATGTGAGCAAAAGGCCAGCAAAAGGCC
AGGAACCGTAAAAAGGCCGCGTTGCTGGCGTTTTTCCATAGGCTCCGCCCCCCTGACGAGCATCACAAAA
ATCGACGCTCAAGTCAGAGGTGGCGAAACCCGACAGGACTATAAAGATACCAGGCGTTTCCCCCTGGAAG
CTCCCTCGTGCGCTCTCCTGTTCCGACCCTGCCGCTTACCGGATACCTGTCCGCCTTTCTCCCTTCGGGA
AGCGTGGCGCTTTCTCATAGCTCACGCTGTAGGTATCTCAGTTCGGTGTAGGTCGTTCGCTCCAAGCTGG
GCTGTGTGCACGAACCCCCCGTTCAGCCCGACCGCTGCGCCTTATCCGGTAACTATCGTCTTGAGTCCAA
CCCGGTAAGACACGACTTATCGCCACTGGCAGCAGCCACTGGTAACAGGATTAGCAGAGCGAGGTATGTA
GGCGGTGCTACAGAGTTCTTGAAGTGGTGGCCTAACTACGGCTACACTAGAAGAACAGTATTTGGTATCT
GCGCTCTGCTGAAGCCAGTTACCTTCGGAAAAAGAGTTGGTAGCTCTTGATCCGGCAAACAAACCACCGC
TGGTAGCGGTGGTTTTTTTGTTTGCAAGCAGCAGATTACGCGCAGAAAAAAAGGATCTCAAGAAGATCCT
TTGATCTTTTCTACGGGGTCTGACGCTCAGTGGAACGAAAACTCACGTTAAGGGATTTTGGTCATGAGAT
TATCAAAAAGGATCTTCACCTAGATCCTTTTAAATTAAAAATGAAGTTTTAAATCAATCTAAAGTATATA
TGAGTAAACTTGGTCTGACAGTTACCAATGCTTAATCAGTGAGGCACCTATCTCAGCGATCTGTCTATTT
CGTTCATCCATAGTTGCCTGACTCCCCGTCGTGTAGATAACTACGATACGGGAGGGCTTACCATCTGGCC
CCAGTGCTGCAATGATACCGCGAGACCCACGCTCACCGGCTCCAGATTTATCAGCAATAAACCAGCCAGC
CGGAAGGGCCGAGCGCAGAAGTGGTCCTGCAACTTTATCCGCCTCCATCCAGTCTATTAATTGTTGCCGG
GAAGCTAGAGTAAGTAGTTCGCCAGTTAATAGTTTGCGCAACGTTGTTGCCATTGCTACAGGCATCGTGG
TGTCACGCTCGTCGTTTGGTATGGCTTCATTCAGCTCCGGTTCCCAACGATCAAGGCGAGTTACATGATC
CCCCATGTTGTGCAAAAAAGCGGTTAGCTCCTTCGGTCCTCCGATCGTTGTCAGAAGTAAGTTGGCCGCA
GTGTTATCACTCATGGTTATGGCAGCACTGCATAATTCTCTTACTGTCATGCCATCCGTAAGATGCTTTT
CTGTGACTGGTGAGTACTCAACCAAGTCATTCTGAGAATAGTGTATGCGGCGACCGAGTTGCTCTTGCCC
GGCGTCAATACGGGATAATACCGCGCCACATAGCAGAACTTTAAAAGTGCTCATCATTGGAAAACGTTCT
TCGGGGCGAAAACTCTCAAGGATCTTACCGCTGTTGAGATCCAGTTCGATGTAACCCACTCGTGCACCCA
ACTGATCTTCAGCATCTTTTACTTTCACCAGCGTTTCTGGGTGAGCAAAAACAGGAAGGCAAAATGCCGC
AAAAAAGGGAATAAGGGCGACACGGAAATGTTGAATACTCATACTCTTCCTTTTTCAATATTATTGAAGC
ATTTATCAGGGTTATTGTCTCATGAGCGGATACATATTTGAATGTATTTAGAAAAATAAACAAATAGGGG
TTCCGCGCACATTTCCCCGAAAAGTGCCACCTGATGCGGTGTGAAATACCGCACAGATGCGTAAGGAGAA
AATACCGCATCAGGAAATTGTAAGCGTTAATATTTTGTTAAAATT
